Addgene plasmid #103308: LSB-hsa-miR-193b-5p
Purpose: Used to sense miRNA activity using fluorescence based tools. hsa-miR-193b-5p target in 3' UTR of of mKate. miRNA activity can be measured by the repression of mKate2 relative to EBFP2 fluorescent proteins . Plasmid is inherently unstable; please see Depositor Comments
Depositing lab: Ron Weiss. Depositing organization: Massachusetts Institute of Technology. Publication: A mixed antagonistic/synergistic miRNA repression model enables accurate predictions of multi-input miRNA sensor activity. Gam JJ, Babb J, Weiss R. Nat Commun. 2018 Jun 22;9(1):2430. doi: 10.1038/s41467-018-04575-0. PubMed 29934631.
Backbone
  Vector backbone: Low Sensor Backbone (LSB)
  Vector type: Mammalian Expression, Synthetic Biology
Growth in bacteria
  Bacterial resistance: Ampicillin and Kanamycin, 100 & 50 μg/mL
  Growth temperature: 30°C
  Growth strain: NEB Stable
  Copy number: High Copy
Gene/Insert
  Gene/Insert name: hsa-miR-193b-5p target
  Species: H. sapiens (human)
  Entrez Gene: MIR193B (a.k.a. MIRN193B, mir-193b)
  Promoter: EF-1a
  Cloning method: Gibson Cloning
Terms and licenses: Academic/Nonprofit Terms; Industry Terms: Not Available to Industry
Depositor comments: Please note that this plasmid is inherently unstable due to a repeating poly A element. We recommend performing a diagnostic digest on multiple colonies upon receipt. The depositors would like to note the presence of several discrepancies between the depositor sequence and physical plasmid sequence. In particular, the sequences upstream and downstream of the puromycin coding region have 10 bp insertions which do not affect the ability to perform puromycin selection. The sequences for those regions within the physical plasmids are as follows: Upstream of Puro: GAATTCGACCGCCTGTCTCAAGGTGCCACC; Downstream of Puro: GCTTTGAGACTACGCGTGAATTCACTCCTC.
How to cite: LSB-hsa-miR-193b-5p was a gift from Ron Weiss (Addgene plasmid # 103308 ; http://n2t.net/addgene:103308 ; RRID:Addgene_103308)
