[The description below was written by a language model from this plasmid's Addgene catalogue record and pLannotate feature annotations shown in this document.]
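Description:
LSB-hsa-miR-193b-5p is a mammalian expression and synthetic-biology plasmid of about 11 kb, built on the Low Sensor Backbone (LSB) to report the activity of the human microRNA miR-193b-5p by fluorescence. It replicates in E. coli from a high-copy ColE1/pUC-type origin and carries both AmpR (β-lactamase) and KanR (aminoglycoside phosphotransferase) markers, matching the dual ampicillin and kanamycin selection listed in the record. A puromycin N-acetyltransferase coding sequence followed by a rabbit β-globin poly(A) signal is also present for selection in mammalian cells. No dedicated promoter for it is annotated in the feature table.

The payload consists of two parallel transcription units. Each is driven by the human EF-1α core promoter with its intron A and terminated by a rabbit β-globin poly(A) signal, and each is flanked by Gateway attB4, attB1 and attB2 sites that reflect modular assembly. One unit encodes the red fluorescent protein mKate2, with the miR-193b-5p target placed in its 3' UTR according to the record; the target site itself is not annotated, although there is an unannotated gap between attB2 and the globin sequence. The other unit encodes the blue protein EBFP2 without a target and serves as an internal reference. When miR-193b-5p is active in a transfected cell it represses mKate2, so the mKate2-to-EBFP2 ratio gives a measure of miRNA activity that is normalised for plasmid dose.

The depositor notes that the repeated poly(A) elements make the plasmid inherently unstable. The depositor also reports small discrepancies between the deposited sequence and the physical plasmid, including short insertions on either side of the puromycin coding region that do not impair puromycin selection.
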