Features (pLannotate 1.2.2; 28 found; start..end, strand, type, name):
     87..675     -  rep_origin     ori: high-copy-number ColE1/pMB1/pBR322/pUC origin of replication
    846..1706    -  CDS            AmpR: β-lactamase; bla; confers resistance to ampicillin, carbenicillin, and related antibiotics
   1707..1778    -  promoter       AmpR promoter: bla
   1857..2456    +  CDS            PuroR: puromycin N-acetyltransferase; pac from Streptomyces alboniger; confers resistance to puromycin
   2461..2541    +  CDS            HBB (fragment): HBB_PONPY - Experimental evidence at transcript level: Swiss-Prot protein existence level 2. Involved in oxygen transport from the lung to the various peripheral tissues. From Pongo pygmaeus (Bornean orangutan).
   2612..2667    +  polyA_signal   β-globin poly(A) signal: rabbit β-globin polyadenylation signal (Gil and Proudfoot, 1987)
   3646..3666    +  protein_bind   attB4: mutant version of attB; core recombination site for the Gateway® BP reaction BP Clonase™
   3734..3945    +  promoter       EF-1α core promoter: core promoter for human elongation factor EF-1α
   3946..4884    +  intron         EF-1α intron A: intron upstream of the start codon of human EF-1α
   4911..4931    +  protein_bind   attB1: mutant version of attB; core recombination site for the Gateway® BP reaction BP Clonase™
   4951..5646    +  CDS            mKate2: mKate2 is a basic (constitutively fluorescent) red fluorescent protein published in 2009, derived from Entacmaea quadricolor. It is reported to be a rapidly-maturing monomer with moderate acid sensitivity.
   5666..5690    -  protein_bind   attB2: mutant version of attB; recombination site for the Gateway® BP reaction BP Clonase™
   5834..5908    +  CDS            HBB (fragment): HBB_PONPY - Experimental evidence at transcript level: Swiss-Prot protein existence level 2. Involved in oxygen transport from the lung to the various peripheral tissues. From Pongo pygmaeus (Bornean orangutan).
   5979..6034    +  polyA_signal   β-globin poly(A) signal: rabbit β-globin polyadenylation signal (Gil and Proudfoot, 1987)
   6418..6443    +  misc_feature   SA: splice acceptor site
   7115..7135    +  protein_bind   attB4: mutant version of attB; core recombination site for the Gateway® BP reaction BP Clonase™
   7203..7414    +  promoter       EF-1α core promoter: core promoter for human elongation factor EF-1α
   7415..8353    +  intron         EF-1α intron A: intron upstream of the start codon of human EF-1α
   8380..8400    +  protein_bind   attB1: mutant version of attB; core recombination site for the Gateway® BP reaction BP Clonase™
   8411..9127    +  CDS            EBFP2: EBFP2 is a basic (constitutively fluorescent) blue fluorescent protein published in 2007, derived from Aequorea victoria. It is reported to be a rapidly-maturing monomer with moderate acid sensitivity.
   9135..9159    -  protein_bind   attB2: mutant version of attB; recombination site for the Gateway® BP reaction BP Clonase™
   9163..9243    +  CDS            HBB (fragment): HBB_PONPY - Experimental evidence at transcript level: Swiss-Prot protein existence level 2. Involved in oxygen transport from the lung to the various peripheral tissues. From Pongo pygmaeus (Bornean orangutan).
   9314..9369    +  polyA_signal   β-globin poly(A) signal: rabbit β-globin polyadenylation signal (Gil and Proudfoot, 1987)
   9752..9774    -  protein_bind   lac operator (fragment): The lac repressor binds to the lac operator to inhibit transcription in E. coli. This inhibition can be relieved by adding lactose or isopropyl-β-D-thiogalactopyranoside (IPTG). lac repressor encoded by lacI
   9778..9808    -  promoter       lac promoter: promoter for the E. coli lac operon
   9823..9844    -  protein_bind   CAP binding site: CAP binding activates transcription in the presence of cAMP. E. coli catabolite activator protein
   9857..9896    -  CDS            lacI (fragment): lac repressor; lacI; The lac repressor binds to the lac operator to inhibit transcription in E. coli. This inhibition can be relieved by adding lactose or isopropyl-β-D-thiogalactopyranoside (IPTG).
  10069..10878   +  CDS            KanR: aminoglycoside phosphotransferase; aph(3')-Ia; confers resistance to kanamycin in bacteria or G418 (Geneticin®) in eukaryotes
>Addgene plasmid #103308 | LSB-hsa-miR-193b-5p | depositor full sequence | sequence record 195665 | Full Sequence
AATTGAGGGGATAACGCAGGAAAGAACATGTGAGCAAAAGGCCAGCAAAAGGCCAGGAACCGTAAAAAGG
CCGCGTTGCTGGCGTTTTTCCATAGGCTCCGCCCCCCTGACGAGCATCACAAAAATCGACGCTCAAGTCA
GAGGTGGCGAAACCCGACAGGACTATAAAGATACCAGGCGTTTCCCCCTGGAAGCTCCCTCGTGCGCTCT
CCTGTTCCGACCCTGCCGCTTACCGGATACCTGTCCGCCTTTCTCCCTTCGGGAAGCGTGGCGCTTTCTC
ATAGCTCACGCTGTAGGTATCTCAGTTCGGTGTAGGTCGTTCGCTCCAAGCTGGGCTGTGTGCACGAACC
CCCCGTTCAGCCCGACCGCTGCGCCTTATCCGGTAACTATCGTCTTGAGTCCAACCCGGTAAGACACGAC
TTATCGCCACTGGCAGCAGCCACTGGTAACAGGATTAGCAGAGCGAGGTATGTAGGCGGTGCTACAGAGT
TCTTGAAGTGGTGGCCTAACTACGGCTACACTAGAAGAACAGTATTTGGTATCTGCGCTCTGCTGAAGCC
AGTTACCTTCGGAAAAAGAGTTGGTAGCTCTTGATCCGGCAAACAAACCACCGCTGGTAGCGGTGGTTTT
TTTGTTTGCAAGCAGCAGATTACGCGCAGAAAAAAAGGATCTCAAGAAGATCCTTTGATCTTTTCTACGG
GGTCTGACGCTCAGTGGAACGAAAACTCACGTTAAGGGATTTTGGTCATGAGATTATCAAAAAGGATCTT
CACCTAGATCCTTTTAAATTAAAAATGAAGTTTTAAATCAATCTAAAGTATATATGAGTAAACTTGGTCT
GACAGTTACCAATGCTTAATCAGTGAGGCACCTATCTCAGCGATCTGTCTATTTCGTTCATCCATAGTTG
CCTGACTCCCCGTCGTGTAGATAACTACGATACGGGAGGGCTTACCATCTGGCCCCAGTGCTGCAATGAT
ACCGCGAGAACCACGCTCACCGGCTCCAGATTTATCAGCAATAAACCAGCCAGCCGGAAGGGCCGAGCGC
AGAAGTGGTCCTGCAACTTTATCCGCCTCCATCCAGTCTATTAATTGTTGCCGGGAAGCTAGAGTAAGTA
GTTCGCCAGTTAATAGTTTGCGCAACGTTGTTGCCATTGCTACAGGCATCGTGGTGTCACGCTCGTCGTT
TGGTATGGCTTCATTCAGCTCCGGTTCCCAACGATCAAGGCGAGTTACATGATCCCCCATGTTGTGCAAA
AAAGCGGTTAGCTCCTTCGGTCCTCCGATCGTTGTCAGAAGTAAGTTGGCCGCAGTGTTATCACTCATGG
TTATGGCAGCACTGCATAATTCTCTTACTGTCATGCCATCCGTAAGATGCTTTTCTGTGACTGGTGAGTA
CTCAACCAAGTCATTCTGAGAATAGTGTATGCGGCGACCGAGTTGCTCTTGCCCGGCGTCAATACGGGAT
AATACCGCGCCACATAGCAGAACTTTAAAAGTGCTCATCATTGGAAAACGTTCTTCGGGGCGAAAACTCT
CAAGGATCTTACCGCTGTTGAGATCCAGTTCGATGTAACCCACTCGTGCACCCAACTGATCTTCAGCATC
TTTTACTTTCACCAGCGTTTCTGGGTGAGCAAAAACAGGAAGGCAAAATGCCGCAAAAAAGGGAATAAGG
GCGACACGGAAATGTTGAATACTCATACTCTTCCTTTTTCAATATTATTGAAGCATTTATCAGGGTTATT
GTCTCATGAGCGGATACATATTTGAATGTAGCTCCGAATTTCTCGAGGGCTTGTCGACGACGGCGGTCTC
CGTCGTCAGGATCATGAATTCGACCCGCCTGCCACCATGACCGAGTACAAGCCCACGGTGCGCCTCGCCA
CCCGCGACGACGTCCCCCGGGCCGTACGCACCCTCGCCGCCGCGTTCGCCGACTACCCCGCCACGCGCCA
CACCGTCGACCCGGACCGCCACATCGAGCGGGTCACCGAGCTGCAAGAACTCTTCCTCACGCGCGTCGGG
CTCGACATCGGCAAGGTGTGGGTCGCGGACGACGGCGCCGCGGTGGCGGTCTGGACCACGCCGGAGAGCG
TCGAAGCGGGGGCGGTGTTCGCCGAGATCGGCCCGCGCATGGCCGAGTTGAGCGGTTCCCGGCTGGCCGC
GCAGCAACAGATGGAAGGCCTCCTGGCGCCGCACCGGCCCAAGGAGCCCGCGTGGTTCCTGGCCACCGTC
GGCGTCTCGCCCGACCACCAGGGCAAGGGTCTGGGCAGCGCCGTCGTGCTCCCCGGAGTGGAGGCGGCCG
AGCGCGCCGGGGTGCCCGCCTTCCTGGAGACATCCGCGCCCCGCAACCTCCCCTTCTACGAGCGGCTCGG
CTTCACCGTCACCGCCGACGTCGAGGTGCCCGAAGGACCGCGCACCTGGTGCATGACCCGCAAGCCCGGT
GCCTGATACGCGTGAATTCACTCCTCAGGTGCAGGCTGCCTATCAGAAGGTGGTGGCTGGTGTGGCCAAT
GCCCTGGCTCACAAATACCACTGAGATCTTTTTCCCTCTGCCAAAAATTATGGGGACATCATGAAGCCCC
TTGAGCATCTGACTTCTGGCTAATAAAGGAAATTTATTTTCATTGCAATAGTGTGTTGGAATTTTTTGTG
TCTCTCACTCGGAAGGACATATGGGAGGGCAAATCATTTAAAACATCAGAATGAGTATTTGGTTTAGAGT
TTGGCAACATATGCCCATATGCTGGCTGCCATGAACAAAGGTTGGCTATAAAGAGGTCATCAGTATATGA
AACAGCCCCCTGCTGTCCATTCCTTATTCCATAGAAAAGCCTTGACTTGAGGTTAGATTTTTTTTATATT
TTGTTTTGTGTTATTTTTTTCTTTAACATCCCTAAAATTTTCCTTACATGTTTTACTAGCCAGATTTTTC
CTCCTCTCCTGACTACTCCCAGTCATAGCTGTCCCTCTTCTCTTATGGAGATCCCTCGACCTGCAGCCCA
AGCTTGAATTCTCTAGAATTACCCTGTTATCCCTATGCTTGGTTTACCGAGCTCTTATTGGTTTTCAAAC
TTCATTGACTGTGCCCAACGCGCCTGGGAGCTCACGGGGACAGCCCCCCCCCAAAGCCCCCAGGGATGTA
ATTACGTCCCTCCCCCGCTAGGGGGCAGCAGCGAGCCGCCCGGGGCTCCGCTCCGGTCCGGCGCTCCCCC
CGCATCCCCGAGCCGGCAGCGTGCGGGGACAGCCCGGGCACGGGGAAGGTGGCACGGGATCGCTTTCCTC
TGAACGCTTCTCGCTGCTCTTTGAGCCTGCAGACACCTGGGGGGATACGGGGAAAAAGCTAGGCTGAAAG
ACCGGTTCTTAGAATGACACGCGCCTGGGAGCTCACGGGGACAGCCCCCCCCCAAAGCCCCCAGGGATGT
AATTACGTCCCTCCCCCGCTAGGGGGCAGCAGCGAGCCGCCCGGGGCTCCGCTCCGGTCCGGCGCTCCCC
CCGCATCCCCGAGCCGGCAGCGTGCGGGGACAGCCCGGGCACGGGGAAGGTGGCACGGGATCGCTTTCCT
CTGAACGCTTCTCGCTGCTCTTTGAGCCTGCAGACACCTGGGGGGATACGGGGAAAAAGCTAACTTCTGA
GACGACAACTTTGTATAGAAAAGTTGGCTCCGAATTCGCCCTTGACAGCAGAGATCCAGTTTGGTTAATT
AATTGGCTCCGGTGCCCGTCAGTGGGCAGAGCGCACATCGCCCACAGTCCCCGAGAAGTTGTGGGGAGGG
GTCGGCAATTGAACCGGTGCCTAGAGAAGGTGGCGCGGGGTAAACTGGGAAAGTGATGTCGTGTACTGGC
TCCGCCTTTTTCCCGAGGGTGGGGGAGAACCGTATATAAGTGCAGTAGTCGCCGTGAACGTTCTTTTTCG
CAACGGGTTTGCCGCCAGAACACAGGTAAGTGCCGTGTGTGGTTCCCGCGGGCCTGGCCTCTTTACGGGT
TATGGCCCTTGCGTGCCTTGAATTACTTCCACCTGGCTGCAGTACGTGATTCTTGATCCCGAGCTTCGGG
TTGGAAGTGGGTGGGAGAGTTCGAGGCCTTGCGCTTAAGGAGCCCCTTCGCCTCGTGCTTGAGTTGAGGC
CTGGCCTGGGCGCTGGGGCCGCCGCGTGCGAATCTGGTGGCACCTTCGCGCCTGTCTCGCTGCTTTCGAT
AAGTCTCTAGCCATTTAAAATTTTTGATGACCTGCTGCGACGCTTTTTTTCTGGCAAGATAGTCTTGTAA
ATGCGGGCCAAGATCTGCACACTGGTATTTCGGTTTTTGGGGCCGCGGGCGGCGACGGGGCCCGTGCGTC
CCAGCGCACATGTTCGGCGAGGCGGGGCCTGCGAGCGCGGCCACCGAGAATCGGACGGGGGTAGTCTCAA
GCTGGCCGGCCTGCTCTGGTGCCTGGCCTCGCGCCGCCGTGTATCGCCCCGCCCTGGGCGGCAAGGCTGG
CCCGGTCGGCACCAGTTGCGTGAGCGGAAAGATGGCCGCTTCCCGGCCCTGCTGCAGGGAGCTCAAAATG
GAGGACGCGGCGCTCGGGAGAGCGGGCGGGTGAGTCACCCACACAAAGGAAAAGGGCCTTTCCGTCCTCA
GCCGTCGCTTCATGTGACTCCACGGAGTACCGGGCGCCGTCCAGGCACCTCGATTAGTTCTCGAGCTTTT
GGAGTACGTCGTCTTTAGGTTGGGGGGAGGGGTTTTATGCGATGGAGTTTCCCCACACTGAGTGGGTGGA
GACTGAAGTTAGGCCAGCTTGGCACTTGATGTAATTCTCCTTGGAATTTGCCCTTTTTGAGTTTGGATCT
TGGTTCATTCTCAAGCCTCAGACAGTGGTTCAAAGTTTTTTTCTTCCATTTCAGGTGTCGTGAGAAGGGC
GAATTCGACCCAAGTTTGTACAAAAAAGCAGGCTGGATCCAGGTGCCACCATGGTGAGCGAGCTGATTAA
GGAGAACATGCACATGAAGCTGTACATGGAGGGCACCGTGAACAACCACCACTTCAAGTGCACATCCGAG
GGCGAAGGCAAGCCCTACGAGGGCACCCAGACCATGAGAATCAAGGCGGTCGAGGGCGGCCCTCTCCCCT
TCGCCTTCGACATCCTGGCTACCAGCTTCATGTACGGCAGCAAAACCTTCATCAACCACACCCAGGGCAT
CCCCGACTTCTTTAAGCAGTCCTTCCCCGAGGGCTTCACATGGGAGAGAGTCACCACATACGAAGATGGG
GGCGTGCTGACCGCTACCCAGGACACCAGCCTCCAGGACGGCTGCCTCATCTACAACGTCAAGATCAGAG
GGGTGAACTTCCCATCCAACGGCCCTGTGATGCAGAAGAAAACACTCGGCTGGGAGGCCTCCACCGAGAC
ACTGTACCCCGCTGACGGCGGCCTGGAAGGCAGAGCCGACATGGCCCTGAAGCTCGTGGGCGGGGGCCAC
CTGATCTGCAACCTTAAGACCACATACAGATCCAAGAAACCCGCTAAGAACCTCAAGATGCCCGGCGTCT
ACTATGTGGACAGGAGACTGGAAAGAATCAAGGAGGCCGACAAAGAGACATACGTCGAGCAGCACGAGGT
GGCTGTGGCCAGATACTGCGACCTCCCTAGCAAACTGGGGCACAAACTTAATTGAGAATTCTACCACCCA
GCTTTCTTGTACAAAGTGGTACGTCTCAAGACCAGAGGTCTCTGCTTGACAGCGGTCATCTCGCCCTCAA
AACCCCGTCATCTCGCCCTCAAAACCCCGTCATCTCGCCCTCAAAACCCCGTCATCTCGCCCTCAAAACC
CCGCAACCAGAAGAGACCTGTGCTTCACTCCTCAGGTGCAGGCTGCCTATCAGAAGGTGGTGGCTGGTGT
GGCCAATGCCCTGGCTCACAAATACCACTGAGATCTTTTTCCCTCTGCCAAAAATTATGGGGACATCATG
AAGCCCCTTGAGCATCTGACTTCTGGCTAATAAAGGAAATTTATTTTCATTGCAATAGTGTGTTGGAATT
TTTTGTGTCTCTCACTCGGAAGGACATATGGGAGGGCAAATCATTTAAAACATCAGAATGAGTATTTGGT
TTAGAGTTTGGCAACATATGCCCATATGCTGGCTGCCATGAACAAAGGTTGGCTATAAAGAGGTCATCAG
TATATGAAACAGCCCCCTGCTGTCCATTCCTTATTCCATAGAAAAGCCTTGACTTGAGGTTAGATTTTTT
TTATATTTTGTTTTGTGTTATTTTTTTCTTTAACATCCCTAAAATTTTCCTTACATGTTTTACTAGCCAG
ATTTTTCCTCCTCTCCTGACTACTCCCAGTCATAGCTGTCCCTCTTCTCTTATGGAGATCCCGAGCGGTG
CGTTTTTATGCTTGTAGTATTGTATAATGTTTTTAAGATCCAAGCTTCTGACCTCTTCTCTTCCTCCCAC
AGGGCCTCGAGACAATTGCATCGATGGTACCAGTGAAAGTCTGCAATGAATTCGAGTTGGCGCGCCTGTC
ATTCTAAATCTCTCTTTCAGCCTAAAGCTTTTTCCCCGTATCCCCCCAGGTGTCTGCAGGCTCAAAGAGC
AGCGAGAAGCGTTCAGAGGAAAGCGATCCCGTGCCACCTTCCCCGTGCCCGGGCTGTCCCCGCACGCTGC
CGGCTCGGGGATGCGGGGGGAGCGCCGGACCGGAGCGGAGCCCCGGGCGGCTCGCTGCTGCCCCCTAGCG
GGGGAGGGACGTAATTACATCCCTGGGGGCTTTGGGAGGGGGCTGTCCCCGTGAGCTCCCAGGCGCGCCT
GTCATTCTAAATCTCTCTTTCAGCCTAAAGCTTTTTCCCCGTATCCCCCCAGGTGTCTGCAGGCTCAAAG
AGCAGCGAGAAGCGTTCAGAGGAAAGCGATCCCGTGCCACCTTCCCCGTGCCCGGGCTGTCCCCGCACGC
TGCCGGCTCGGGGATGCGGGGGGAGCGCCGGACCGGAGCGGAGCCCCGGGCGGCTCGCTGCTGCCCCCTA
GCGGGGGAGGGACGTAATTACATCCCTGGGGGCTTTGGGGGGGGGCTGTCCCCGTGAGCTCCCAGGCGCG
CCAACTCGGTACCGTATCGATGTCGACGTTAACGCTAGTGATATCAACTTTGTATAGAAAAGTTGGCTCC
GAATTCGCCCTTGACAGCAGAGATCCAGTTTGGTTAATTAATTGGCTCCGGTGCCCGTCAGTGGGCAGAG
CGCACATCGCCCACAGTCCCCGAGAAGTTGTGGGGAGGGGTCGGCAATTGAACCGGTGCCTAGAGAAGGT
GGCGCGGGGTAAACTGGGAAAGTGATGTCGTGTACTGGCTCCGCCTTTTTCCCGAGGGTGGGGGAGAACC
GTATATAAGTGCAGTAGTCGCCGTGAACGTTCTTTTTCGCAACGGGTTTGCCGCCAGAACACAGGTAAGT
GCCGTGTGTGGTTCCCGCGGGCCTGGCCTCTTTACGGGTTATGGCCCTTGCGTGCCTTGAATTACTTCCA
CCTGGCTGCAGTACGTGATTCTTGATCCCGAGCTTCGGGTTGGAAGTGGGTGGGAGAGTTCGAGGCCTTG
CGCTTAAGGAGCCCCTTCGCCTCGTGCTTGAGTTGAGGCCTGGCCTGGGCGCTGGGGCCGCCGCGTGCGA
ATCTGGTGGCACCTTCGCGCCTGTCTCGCTGCTTTCGATAAGTCTCTAGCCATTTAAAATTTTTGATGAC
CTGCTGCGACGCTTTTTTTCTGGCAAGATAGTCTTGTAAATGCGGGCCAAGATCTGCACACTGGTATTTC
GGTTTTTGGGGCCGCGGGCGGCGACGGGGCCCGTGCGTCCCAGCGCACATGTTCGGCGAGGCGGGGCCTG
CGAGCGCGGCCACCGAGAATCGGACGGGGGTAGTCTCAAGCTGGCCGGCCTGCTCTGGTGCCTGGCCTCG
CGCCGCCGTGTATCGCCCCGCCCTGGGCGGCAAGGCTGGCCCGGTCGGCACCAGTTGCGTGAGCGGAAAG
ATGGCCGCTTCCCGGCCCTGCTGCAGGGAGCTCAAAATGGAGGACGCGGCGCTCGGGAGAGCGGGCGGGT
GAGTCACCCACACAAAGGAAAAGGGCCTTTCCGTCCTCAGCCGTCGCTTCATGTGACTCCACGGAGTACC
GGGCGCCGTCCAGGCACCTCGATTAGTTCTCGAGCTTTTGGAGTACGTCGTCTTTAGGTTGGGGGGAGGG
GTTTTATGCGATGGAGTTTCCCCACACTGAGTGGGTGGAGACTGAAGTTAGGCCAGCTTGGCACTTGATG
TAATTCTCCTTGGAATTTGCCCTTTTTGAGTTTGGATCTTGGTTCATTCTCAAGCCTCAGACAGTGGTTC
AAAGTTTTTTTCTTCCATTTCAGGTGTCGTGAGAAGGGCGAATTCGACCCAAGTTTGTACAAAAAAGCAG
GCTCGCCACCATGGTGAGCAAGGGCGAGGAGCTGTTCACCGGGGTGGTGCCCATCCTGGTCGAGCTGGAC
GGCGACGTAAACGGCCACAAGTTCAGCGTGAGGGGCGAGGGCGAGGGCGATGCCACCAACGGCAAGCTGA
CCCTGAAGTTCATCTGCACCACCGGCAAGCTGCCCGTGCCCTGGCCCACCCTCGTGACCACCCTGAGCCA
CGGCGTGCAGTGCTTCGCCCGCTACCCCGACCACATGAAGCAGCACGACTTCTTCAAGTCCGCCATGCCC
GAAGGCTACGTCCAGGAGCGCACCATCTTCTTCAAGGACGACGGCACCTACAAGACCCGCGCCGAGGTGA
AGTTCGAGGGCGACACCCTAGTGAACCGCATCGAGCTGAAGGGCGTCGACTTCAAGGAGGACGGCAACAT
CCTGGGGCACAAGCTGGAGTACAACTTCAACAGCCACAACATCTATATCATGGCCGTCAAGCAGAAGAAC
GGCATCAAGGTGAACTTCAAGATCCGCCACAACGTGGAGGACGGCAGCGTGCAGCTCGCCGACCACTACC
AGCAGAACACCCCCATCGGCGACGGCCCCGTGCTGCTGCCCGACAGCCACTACCTGAGCACCCAGTCCGT
GCTGAGCAAAGACCCCAACGAGAAGCGCGATCACATGGTCCTGCTGGAGTTCCGCACCGCCGCCGGGATC
ACTCTCGGCATGGACGAGCTGTACAAGTAATACCACCCAGCTTTCTTGTACAAAGTGGTACGCGTGAATT
CACTCCTCAGGTGCAGGCTGCCTATCAGAAGGTGGTGGCTGGTGTGGCCAATGCCCTGGCTCACAAATAC
CACTGAGATCTTTTTCCCTCTGCCAAAAATTATGGGGACATCATGAAGCCCCTTGAGCATCTGACTTCTG
GCTAATAAAGGAAATTTATTTTCATTGCAATAGTGTGTTGGAATTTTTTGTGTCTCTCACTCGGAAGGAC
ATATGGGAGGGCAAATCATTTAAAACATCAGAATGAGTATTTGGTTTAGAGTTTGGCAACATATGCCCAT
ATGCTGGCTGCCATGAACAAAGGTTGGCTATAAAGAGGTCATCAGTATATGAAACAGCCCCCTGCTGTCC
ATTCCTTATTCCATAGAAAAGCCTTGACTTGAGGTTAGATTTTTTTTATATTTTGTTTTGTGTTATTTTT
TTCTTTAACATCCCTAAAATTTTCCTTACATGTTTTACTAGCCAGATTTTTCCTCCTCTCCTGACTACTC
CCAGTCATAGCTGTCCCTCTTCTCTTATGGAGATCCCTCGACCTGCAGCCCAAGCTTGGCGTAATCATGG
TCATAGCTGTTTCCTGTGTGAAATTGTTATCCGCTCACAATTCCACACAACATACGAGCCGGAAGCATAA
AGTGTAAAGCCTGGGGTGCCTAATGAGTGAGCTAACTCACATTAATTGCGTTGCGCTCACTGCCCGCTTT
CCAGTCGGGAAACCTGTCGTGCCAGCGGATCGACAGTACTAAGCTTGGTCTAATACCCAATCTCTCGTCT
TATCCAGATGTTTTATACGCCTCTGGCCCGTGTCTCAAAATCTCTGATGTTACATTGCACAAGATAAAAT
AATATCATCATGAACAATAAAACTGTCTGCTTACATAAACAGTAATACAAGGGGTGTTATGAGCCATATT
CAACGGGAAACGTCGAGGCCGCGATTAAATTCCAACATGGATGCTGATTTATATGGGTATAAATGGGCTC
GCGATAATGTCGGGCAATCAGGTGCGACAATCTATCGCTTGTATGGGAAGCCCGATGCGCCAGAGTTGTT
TCTGAAACATGGCAAAGGTAGCGTTGCCAATGATGTTACAGATGAGATGGTCAGACTAAACTGGCTGACG
GAATTTATGCCTCTTCCGACCATCAAGCATTTTATCCGTACTCCTGATGATGCATGGTTACTCACCACTG
CGATCCCCGGAAAAACAGCATTCCAGGTATTAGAAGAATATCCTGATTCAGGTGAAAATATTGTTGATGC
GCTGGCAGTGTTCCTGCGCCGGTTGCATTCGATTCCTGTTTGTAATTGTCCTTTTAACAGCGATCGCGTA
TTTCGTCTCGCTCAGGCGCAATCACGAATGAATAACGGTTTGGTTGATGCGAGTGATTTTGATGACGAGC
GTAATGGCTGGCCTGTTGAACAAGTCTGGAAAGAAATGCATAAACTTTTGCCATTCTCACCGGATTCAGT
CGTCACTCATGGTGATTTCTCACTTGATAACCTTATTTTTGACGAGGGGAAATTAATAGGTTGTATTGAT
GTTGGACGAGTCGGAATCGCAGACCGATACCAGGATCTTGCCATCCTATGGAACTGCCTCGGTGAGTTTT
CTCCTTCATTACAGAAACGGCTTTTTCAAAAATATGGTATTGATAATCCTGATATGAATAAATTGCAGTT
TCATTTGATGCTCGATGAGTTTTTCTAATCAGAATTGGTTAATTGGTTGTAACACTGGCAGAGCATTACG
CTGACTTGACGGGACGGCGCAAGCTCATGACCAAAATCCCTTAACGTGAGTTACGCGTCGTTCCACTGAG
CGTCAGAGGTATCACTAGTATTACAGAGGTAAGTTATAACAGTCGCCTAACCC
