>Addgene plasmid #103308 | LSB-hsa-miR-193b-5p | depositor partial sequence | sequence record 195666 | hsa-miR-193b-5p target
TCATCTCGCCCTCAAAACCCCG
