>Addgene plasmid #103308 | LSB-hsa-miR-193b-5p | addgene partial sequence | sequence record 270582 | mKate2-F 5'-ACCCGCTAAGAACCTCAAGA-3'
ATCAAGGAGGCCGACAAAGAGACATACGTCGAGCAGCACGAGGTGGCTGTGGCCAGATACTGCGACCTCC
CTAGCAAACTGGGGCACAAACTTAATTGAGAATTCTACCACCCAGCTTTCTTGTACAAAGTGGTACGTCT
CAAGACCAGAGGTCTCTGCTTGACAGCGGTCATCTCGCCCTCAAAACCCCGTCATCTCGCCCTCAAAACC
CCGTCATCTCGCCCTCAAAACCCCGTCATCTCGCCCTCAAAACCCCGCAACCAGAAGAGACCTGTGCTTC
ACTCCTCAGGTGCAGGCTGCCTATCAGAAGGTGGTGGCTGGTGTGGCCAATGCCCTGGCTCACAAATACC
ACTGAGATCTTTTTCCCTCTGCCAAAAATTATGGGGACATCATGAAGCCCCTTGAGCATCTGACTTCTGG
CTAATAAAGGAAATTTATTTTCATTGCAATAGTGTGTTGGAATTTTTTGTGTCTCTCACTCGGAAGGACA
TATGGGAGGGCAAATCATTTAAAACATCAGAATGAGTATTTGGTTTAGAGTTTGGCAACATATGCCCATA
TGCTGGCTGCCATGAACAAAGGTTGGCTATAAAGAGGTCATCAGTATATGAAACAGCCCCCTGCTGTCCA
TT
